Addgene plasmid #49177: pFA6a-12Pk-hphMX6
Purpose: (Empty Backbone) genomic 12Pk epitope tagging in S. pombe
Depositing lab: Eishi Noguchi. Depositing organization: Drexel University. Publication: New vectors for epitope tagging and gene disruption in Schizosaccharomyces pombe. Gadaleta MC, Iwasaki O, Noguchi C, Noma K, Noguchi E. Biotechniques. 2013 Nov;55(5):257-63. doi: 10.2144/000114100. PubMed 24215641.
Backbone
  Vector backbone: pFA6a
  Vector type: Yeast Expression
  Selectable markers: Hygromycin
  Tag / fusion protein: 12Pk (C terminal on backbone)
Growth in bacteria
  Bacterial resistance: Ampicillin, 100 μg/mL
  Growth temperature: 37°C
  Growth strain: XL10 Gold
  Copy number: Unknown
Terms and licenses: Academic/Nonprofit Terms; Industry Terms: Not Available to Industry
How to cite: pFA6a-12Pk-hphMX6 was a gift from Eishi Noguchi (Addgene plasmid # 49177 ; http://n2t.net/addgene:49177 ; RRID:Addgene_49177)
