[The description below was written by a language model from this plasmid's Addgene catalogue record and pLannotate feature annotations shown in this document.]
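Description:
pFA6a-12Pk-hphMX6 is an empty-backbone member of the pFA6a family of tagging module plasmids, designed for adding a C-terminal 12Pk epitope tag to genes at their chromosomal loci in the fission yeast Schizosaccharomyces pombe. Although catalogued as a yeast expression vector, the 5,008 bp plasmid carries no annotated yeast replication origin. It functions as a template from which the tagging cassette is taken for integration into the genome. In E. coli it is maintained through a high-copy ColE1/pUC-type origin and selected with ampicillin via the β-lactamase gene and its native promoter. Short fragments of lacI, rop and the pBR322 bom region are backbone remnants with no evident function. T7 and SP6 phage promoters flank the cassette region.

The payload is a compact module of three parts in the same orientation. First comes a roughly 600 bp segment annotated as the 12Pk tag, presumably twelve tandem copies of the Pk (V5-type) epitope. It has no promoter or start context of its own because it is intended to be fused in frame to the 3' end of a target open reading frame. The S. cerevisiae ADH1 terminator follows immediately and supplies transcription termination for the newly tagged gene. Downstream lies the hphMX6 marker, a self-contained cassette conferring hygromycin resistance in yeast, which allows selection of integrants. In vectors of this type, the module is generally amplified with primers bearing homology to the target locus and then inserted by homologous recombination. The tagged protein therefore remains under its endogenous promoter and can be detected or immunoprecipitated with anti-Pk antibodies, and the repeated epitopes are expected to increase sensitivity. The hygromycin marker also lets this tag be combined with other drug-marked alleles in one strain.
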