Features (pLannotate 1.2.2; 11 found; start..end, strand, type, name):
     73..672     +  misc_feature   12Pktag
    702..889     +  terminator     ADH1 terminator: S. cerevisiae ADH1; transcription terminator for the S. cerevisiae alcohol dehydrogenase 1 (ADH1) gene
    964..2539    +  gene           hphMX6: yeast selectable marker conferring hygromycin resistance
   2644..2662    -  promoter       T7 promoter: promoter for bacteriophage T7 RNA polymerase
   2684..2737    -  CDS            lacI (fragment): lac repressor; lacI; The lac repressor binds to the lac operator to inhibit transcription in E. coli. This inhibition can be relieved by adding lactose or isopropyl-β-D-thiogalactopyranoside (IPTG).
   2920..3508    -  rep_origin     ori: high-copy-number ColE1/pMB1/pBR322/pUC origin of replication
   3679..4539    -  CDS            AmpR: β-lactamase; bla; confers resistance to ampicillin, carbenicillin, and related antibiotics
   4540..4644    -  promoter       AmpR promoter: bla
   4739..4774    +  CDS            rop (fragment): Rop protein, which maintains plasmids at low copy number; rop
   4876..4927    +  misc_feature   bom (fragment): basis of mobility region from pBR322
   4990..5008    +  promoter       SP6 promoter: promoter for bacteriophage SP6 RNA polymerase
>Addgene plasmid #49177 | pFA6a-12Pk-hphMX6 | depositor full sequence | sequence record 72641 | pFA6a-12Pk-hphMX6 sequence 5008 bps
ACGCGGCCGCCAGCTGAAGCTTCGTACGCTGCAGGTCGACGGATCCCCGGGTTAATTAACCTCGACGGTG
GAGGTAAGCCTATCCCTAACCCTCTGCTGGGTCTTGATTCTACATCCGGAGGTAAGCCTATCCCTAACCC
TCTGCTGGGTCTTGATTCTACACTCGACGGTGGAGGTAAGCCTATCCCTAACCCTCTGCTGGGTCTTGAT
TCTACATCCGGAGGTAAGCCTATCCCTAACCCTCTGCTGGGTCTTGATTCTACACTCGACGGTGGAGGTA
AGCCTATCCCTAACCCTCTGCTGGGTCTTGATTCTACATCCGGAGGTAAGCCTATCCCTAACCCTCTGCT
GGGTCTTGATTCTACACTCGACGGTGGAGGTAAGCCTATCCCTAACCCTCTGCTGGGTCTTGATTCTACA
TCCGGAGGTAAGCCTATCCCTAACCCTCTGCTGGGTCTTGATTCTACACTCGACGGTGGAGGTAAGCCTA
TCCCTAACCCTCTGCTGGGTCTTGATTCTACATCCGGAGGTAAGCCTATCCCTAACCCTCTGCTGGGTCT
TGATTCTACACTCGACGGTGGAGGTAAGCCTATCCCTAACCCTCTGCTGGGTCTTGATTCTACATCCGGA
GGTAAGCCTATCCCTAACCCTCTGCTGGGTCTTGATTCTACACTCGAGTAGGGCGCGCCACTTCTAAATA
AGCGAATTTCTTATGATTTATGATTTTTATTATTAAATAAGTTATAAAAAAAATAAGTGTATACAAATTT
TAAAGTGACTCTTAGGTTTTAAAACGAAAATTCTTATTCTTGAGTAACTCTTTCCTGTAGGTCAGGTTGC
TTTCTCAGGTATAGTATGAGGTCGCTCTTATTGACCACACCTCTACCGGCAGATCCGCTAGGGATAACAG
GGTAATATAGATCTGTTTAGCTTGCCTCGTCCCCGCCGGGTCACCCGGCCAGCGACATGGAGGCCCAGAA
TACCCTCCTTGACAGTCTTGACGTGCGCAGCTCAGGGGCATGATGTGACTGTCGCCCGTACATTTAGCCC
ATACATCCCCATGTATAATCATTTGCATCCATACATTTTGATGGCCGCACGGCGCGAAGCAAAAATTACG
GCTCCTCGCTGCAGACCTGCGAGCAGGGAAACGCTCCCCTCACAGACGCGTTGAATTGTCCCCACGCCGC
GCCCCTGTAGAGAAATATAAAAGGTTAGGATTTGCCACTGAGGTTCTTCTTTCATATACTTCCTTTTAAA
ATCTTGCTAGGATACAGTTCTCACATCACATCCGAACATAAACAACCATGGGTAAAAAGCCTGAACTCAC
CGCGACGTCTGTCGAGAAGTTTCTGATCGAAAAGTTCGACAGCGTCTCCGACCTGATGCAGCTCTCGGAG
GGCGAAGAATCTCGTGCTTTCAGCTTCGATGTAGGAGGGCGTGGATATGTCCTGCGGGTAAATAGCTGCG
CCGATGGTTTCTACAAAGATCGTTATGTTTATCGGCACTTTGCATCGGCCGCGCTCCCGATTCCGGAAGT
GCTTGACATTGGGGAATTCAGCGAGAGCCTGACCTATTGCATCTCCCGCCGTGCACAGGGTGTCACGTTG
CAAGACCTGCCTGAAACCGAACTGCCCGCTGTTCTGCAGCCGGTCGCGGAGGCCATGGATGCGATCGCTG
CGGCCGATCTTAGCCAGACGAGCGGGTTCGGCCCATTCGGACCGCAAGGAATCGGTCAATACACTACATG
GCGTGATTTCATATGCGCGATTGCTGATCCCCATGTGTATCACTGGCAAACTGTGATGGACGACACCGTC
AGTGCGTCCGTCGCGCAGGCTCTCGATGAGCTGATGCTTTGGGCCGAGGACTGCCCCGAAGTCCGGCACC
TCGTGCACGCGGATTTCGGCTCCAACAATGTCCTGACGGACAATGGCCGCATAACAGCGGTCATTGACTG
GAGCGAGGCGATGTTCGGGGATTCCCAATACGAGGTCGCCAACATCTTCTTCTGGAGGCCGTGGTTGGCT
TGTATGGAGCAGCAGACGCGCTACTTCGAGCGGAGGCATCCGGAGCTTGCAGGATCGCCGCGGCTCCGGG
CGTATATGCTCCGCATTGGTCTTGACCAACTCTATCAGAGCTTGGTTGACGGCAATTTCGATGATGCAGC
TTGGGCGCAGGGTCGATGCGACGCAATCGTCCGATCCGGAGCCGGGACTGTCGGGCGTACACAAATCGCC
CGCAGAAGCGCGGCCGTCTGGACCGATGGCTGTGTAGAAGTACTCGCCGATAGTGGAAACCGACGCCCCA
GCACTCGTCCGAGGGCAAAGGAATAATCAGTACTGACAATAAAAAGATTCTTGTTTTCAAGAACTTGTCA
TTTGTATAGTTTTTTTATATTGTAGTTGTTCTATTTTAATCAAATGTTAGCGTGATTTATATTTTTTTTC
GCCTCGACATCATCTGCCCAGATGCGAAGTTAAGTGCGCAGAAAGTAATATCATGCGTCAATCGTATGTG
AATGCTGGTCGCTATACTGCTGTCGATTCGATACTAACGCCGCCATCCAGTTTAAACGAGCTCGAATTCA
TCGATGATATCAGATCCACTAGTGGCCTATGCGGCCGCGGATCTGCCGGTCTCCCTATAGTGAGTCGTAT
TAATTTCGATAAGCCAGGTTAACCTGCATTAATGAATCGGCCAACGCGCGGGGAGAGGCGGTTTGCGTAT
TGGGCGCTCTTCCGCTTCCTCGCTCACTGACTCGCTGCGCTCGGTCGTTCGGCTGCGGCGAGCGGTATCA
GCTCACTCAAAGGCGGTAATACGGTTATCCACAGAATCAGGGGATAACGCAGGAAAGAACATGTGAGCAA
AAGGCCAGCAAAAGGCCAGGAACCGTAAAAAGGCCGCGTTGCTGGCGTTTTTCCATAGGCTCCGCCCCCC
TGACGAGCATCACAAAAATCGACGCTCAAGTCAGAGGTGGCGAAACCCGACAGGACTATAAAGATACCAG
GCGTTTCCCCCTGGAAGCTCCCTCGTGCGCTCTCCTGTTCCGACCCTGCCGCTTACCGGATACCTGTCCG
CCTTTCTCCCTTCGGGAAGCGTGGCGCTTTCTCAATGCTCACGCTGTAGGTATCTCAGTTCGGTGTAGGT
CGTTCGCTCCAAGCTGGGCTGTGTGCACGAACCCCCCGTTCAGCCCGACCGCTGCGCCTTATCCGGTAAC
TATCGTCTTGAGTCCAACCCGGTAAGACACGACTTATCGCCACTGGCAGCAGCCACTGGTAACAGGATTA
GCAGAGCGAGGTATGTAGGCGGTGCTACAGAGTTCTTGAAGTGGTGGCCTAACTACGGCTACACTAGAAG
GACAGTATTTGGTATCTGCGCTCTGCTGAAGCCAGTTACCTTCGGAAAAAGAGTTGGTAGCTCTTGATCC
GGCAAACAAACCACCGCTGGTAGCGGTGGTTTTTTTGTTTGCAAGCAGCAGATTACGCGCAGAAAAAAAG
GATCTCAAGAAGATCCTTTGATCTTTTCTACGGGGTCTGACGCTCAGTGGAACGAAAACTCACGTTAAGG
GATTTTGGTCATGAGATTATCAAAAAGGATCTTCACCTAGATCCTTTTAAATTAAAAATGAAGTTTTAAA
TCAATCTAAAGTATATATGAGTAAACTTGGTCTGACAGTTACCAATGCTTAATCAGTGAGGCACCTATCT
CAGCGATCTGTCTATTTCGTTCATCCATAGTTGCCTGACTCCCCGTCGTGTAGATAACTACGATACGGGA
GGGCTTACCATCTGGCCCCAGTGCTGCAATGATACCGCGAGACCCACGCTCACCGGCTCCAGATTTATCA
GCAATAAACCAGCCAGCCGGAAGGGCCGAGCGCAGAAGTGGTCCTGCAACTTTATCCGCCTCCATCCAGT
CTATTAATTGTTGCCGGGAAGCTAGAGTAAGTAGTTCGCCAGTTAATAGTTTGCGCAACGTTGTTGCCAT
TGCTACAGGCATCGTGGTGTCACGCTCGTCGTTTGGTATGGCTTCATTCAGCTCCGGTTCCCAACGATCA
AGGCGAGTTACATGATCCCCCATGTTGTGCAAAAAAGCGGTTAGCTCCTTCGGTCCTCCGATCGTTGTCA
GAAGTAAGTTGGCCGCAGTGTTATCACTCATGGTTATGGCAGCACTGCATAATTCTCTTACTGTCATGCC
ATCCGTAAGATGCTTTTCTGTGACTGGTGAGTACTCAACCAAGTCATTCTGAGAATAGTGTATGCGGCGA
CCGAGTTGCTCTTGCCCGGCGTCAATACGGGATAATACCGCGCCACATAGCAGAACTTTAAAAGTGCTCA
TCATTGGAAAACGTTCTTCGGGGCGAAAACTCTCAAGGATCTTACCGCTGTTGAGATCCAGTTCGATGTA
ACCCACTCGTGCACCCAACTGATCTTCAGCATCTTTTACTTTCACCAGCGTTTCTGGGTGAGCAAAAACA
GGAAGGCAAAATGCCGCAAAAAAGGGAATAAGGGCGACACGGAAATGTTGAATACTCATACTCTTCCTTT
TTCAATATTATTGAAGCATTTATCAGGGTTATTGTCTCATGAGCGGATACATATTTGAATGTATTTAGAA
AAATAAACAAATAGGGGTTCCGCGCACATTTCCCCGAAAAGTGCCACCTGACGTCTAAGAAACCATTATT
ATCATGACATTAACCTATAAAAATAGGCGTATCACGAGGCCCTTTCGTCTCGCGCGTTTCGGTGATGACG
GTGAAAACCTCTGACACATGCAGCTCCCGGAGACGGTCACAGCTTGTCTGTAAGCGGATGCCGGGAGCAG
ACAAGCCCGTCAGGGCGCGTCAGCGGGTGTTGGCGGGTGTCGGGGCTGGCTTAACTATGCGGCATCAGAG
CAGATTGTACTGAGAGTGCACCATATGGACATATTGTCGTTAGAACGCGGCTACAATTAATACATAACCT
TATGTATCATACACATACGATTTAGGTGACACTATAGA
