>Addgene plasmid #49177 | pFA6a-12Pk-hphMX6 | addgene partial sequence | sequence record 73895 | T7 5'-TAATACGACTCACTATAGGG-3'
GCGGCCGCATAGGCCACTAGTGGATCTGATATCATCGATGAATTCGAGCTCGTTTAAACTGGATGGCGGC
GTTAGTATCGAATCGACAGCAGTATAGCGACCAGCATTCACATACGATTGACGCATGATATTACTTTCTG
CGCACTTAACTTCGCATCTGGGCAGATGATGTCGAGGCGAAAAAAAATATAAATCACGCTAACATTTGAT
TAAAATAGAACAACTACAATATAAAAAAACTATACAAATGACAAGTTCTTGAAAACAAGAATCTTTTTAT
TGTCAGTACTGATTATTCCTTTGCCCTCGGACGAGTGCTGGGGCGTCGGTTTCCACTATCGGCGAGTACT
TCTACACAGCCATCGGTCCAGACGGCCGCGCTTCTGCGGGCGATTTGTGTACGCCCGACAGTCCCGGCTC
CGGATCGGACGATTGCGTCGCATCGACCCTGCGCCCAAGCTGCATCATCGAAATTGCCGTCAACCAAGCT
CTGATAGAGTTGGTCAAGACCAATGCGGAGCATATACGCCCGGAGCCGCGGCGATCCTGCAAGCTCCGGA
TGCCTCCGCTCGAAGTAGCGCGTCTGCTGCTCCATACAAGCCAACCACGGCCTCCAGAAGAAGATGTTGG
CGACCTCGTATTGGGAATCCCCGAACATCGCCTCGCTCCAGTCAATGACCGCTGTTATGCGGCCATTGTC
CGTCAGGACATTGTTGGAGCCGAAATCCGCGTGCACGAGGTGCCGGACTTCGGGGCAGTCCTCGGCCCAA
AGCATCAGCTCATCGAGAGCCTGCGCGACGGACGCACCGACGGTGTCGTCCATCACAGTTTGCCAGTGAT
ACACATGGGGATCAGCAATCGCGCATATGAAATCACGCCATGTAGTGTATTGACCGATTCCTTGCGGTCC
GAATGGGCCGAACCCGCTCGTCTGGCTAAGATCGGCCGCAGCGATCGCATCCATGGCCTCCGCGACCGGC
TGCAGAACAGCGG
