>Addgene plasmid #49177 | pFA6a-12Pk-hphMX6 | addgene partial sequence | sequence record 73897 | Sp6
AAGCTTCGTACGCTGCAGGTCGACGGATCCCCGGGTTAATTAACCTCGACGGTGGAGGTAAGCCTATCCC
TAACCCTCTGCTGGGTCTTGATTCTACATCCGGAGGTAAGCCTATCCCTAACCCTCTGCTGGGTCTTGAT
TCTACACTCGACGGTGGAGGTAAGCCTATCCCTAACCCTCTGCTGGGTCTTGATTCTACATCCGGAGGTA
AGCCTATCCCTAACCCTCTGCTGGGTCTTGATTCTACACTCGACGGTGGAGGTAAGCCTATCCCTAACCC
TCTGCTGGGTCTTGATTCTACATCCGGAGGTAAGCCTATCCCTAACCCTCTGCTGGGTCTTGATTCTACA
CTCGACGGTGGAGGTAAGCCTATCCCTAACCCTCTGCTGGGTCTTGATTCTACATCCGGAGGTAAGCCTA
TCCCTAACCCTCTGCTGGGTCTTGATTCTACACTCGACGGTGGAGGTAAGCCTATCCCTAACCCTCTGCT
GGGTCTTGATTCTACATCCGGAGGTAAGCCTATCCCTAACCCTCTGCTGGGTCTTGATTCTACACTCGAC
GGTGGAGGTAAGCCTATCCCTAACCCTCTGCTGGGTCTTGATTCTACATCCGGAGGTAAGCCTATCCCTA
ACCCTCTGCTGGGTCTTGATTCTACACTCGA
