>Addgene plasmid #49177 | pFA6a-12Pk-hphMX6 | addgene partial sequence | sequence record 74678 | pHybLex_rev 5'-GAGTCACTTTAAAATTTGTATACAC-3'
TTATTTAATAATAAAAATCATAAATCATAAGAAATTCGCTTATTTAGAAGTGGCGCGCCCTACTCGAGTG
TAGAATCAAGACCCAGCAGAGGGTTAGGGATAGGCTTACCTCCGGATGTAGAATCAAGACCCAGCAGAGG
GTTAGGGATAGGCTTACCTCCACCGTCGAGTGTAGAATCAAGACCCAGCAGAGGGTTAGGGATAGGCTTA
CCTCCGGATGTAGAATCAAGACCCAGCAGAGGGTTAGGGATAGGCTTACCTCCACCGTCGAGTGTAGAAT
CAAGACCCAGCAGAGGGTTAGGGATAGGCTTACCTCCGGATGTAGAATCAAGACCCAGCAGAGGGTTAGG
GATAGGCTTACCTCCACCGTCGAGTGTAGAATCAAGACCCAGCAGAGGGTTAGGGATAGGCTTACCTCCG
GATGTAGAATCAAGACCCAGCAGAGGGTTAGGGATAGGCTTACCTCCACCGTCGAGTGTAGAATCAAGAC
CCAGCAGAGGGTTAGGGATAGGCTTACCTCCGGATGTAGAATCAAGACCCAGCAGAGGGTTAGGGATAGG
CTTACCTCCACCGTCGAGTGTAGAATCAAGACCCAGCAGAGGGTTAGGGATAGGCTTACCTCCGGATGTA
GAATCAAGACCCAGCAGAGGGTTAGGGATAGGCTTACCTCCACCGTCGAGGTTAATTAACCCGGGGATCC
GTCGACCTGCAGCGTACGAAGCTTCAGCTGGCGGCCGCGTTCTATAGTGTCACCTAAATCGTATGTGTAT
GATACATAAGGTTATGTATTAATTGTAGCCGCGTTCTAACGACAATATGTCC
